>Addgene plasmid #227936 | pLY034b | addgene full sequence | sequence record 454429 | Addgene NGS Result
TCAGATCCTTCCGTATTTAGCCAGTATGTTCTCTAGTGTGGTTCGTTGTTTTTGCGTGAGCCATGAGAAC
GAACCATTGAGATCATGCTTACTTTGCATGTCACTCAAAAATTTTGCCTCAAAACTGGTGAGCTGAATTT
TTGCAGTTAAAGCATCGTGTAGTGTTTTTCTTAGTCCGTTACGTAGGTAGGAATCTGATGTAATGGTTGT
TGGTATTTTGTCACCATTCATTTTTATCTGGTTGTTCTCAAGTTCGGTTACGAGATCCATTTGTCTATCT
AGTTCAACTTGGAAAATCAACGTATCAGTCGGGCGGCCTCGCTTATCAACCACCAATTTCATATTGCTGT
AAGTGTTTAAATCTTTACTTATTGGTTTCAAAACCCATTGGTTAAGCCTTTTAAACTCATGGTAGTTATT
TTCAAGCATTAACATGAACTTAAATTCATCAAGGCTAATCTCTATATTTGCCTTGTGAGTTTTCTTTTGT
GTTAGTTCTTTTAATAACCACTCATAAATCCTCATAGAGTATTTGTTTTCAAAAGACTTAACATGTTCCA
GATTATATTTTATGAATTTTTTTAACTGGAAAAGATAAGGCAATATCTCTTCACTAAAAACTAATTCTAA
TTTTTCGCTTGAGAACTTGGCATAGTTTGTCCACTGGAAAATCTCAAAGCCTTTAACCAAAGGATTCCTG
ATTTCCACAGTTCTCGTCATCAGCTCTCTGGTTGCTTTAGCTAATACACCATAAGCATTTTCCCTACTGA
TGTTCATCATCTGAGCGTATTGGTTATAAGTGAACGATACCGTCCGTTCTTTCCTTGTAGGGTTTTCAAT
CGTGGGGTTGAGTAGTGCCACACAGCATAAAATTAGCTTGGTTTCATGCTCCGTTAAGTCATAGCGACTA
ATCGCTAGTTCATTTGCTTTGAAAACAACTAATTCAGACATACATCTCAATTGGTCTAGGTGATTTTAAT
CACTATACCAATTGAGATGGGCTAGTCAATGATAATTACTAGTCCTTTTCCTTTGAGTTGTGGGTATCTG
TAAATTCTGCTAGACCTTTGCTGGAAAACTTGTAAATTCTGCTAGACCCTCTGTAAATTCCGCTAGACCT
TTGTGTGTTTTTTTTGTTTATATTCAAGTGGTTATAATTTATAGAATAAAGAAAGAATAAAAAAAGATAA
AAAGAATAGATCCCAGCCCTGTGTATAACTCACTACTTTAGTCAGTTCCGCAGTATTACAAAAGGATGTC
GCAAACGCTGTTTGCTCCTCTACAAAACAGACCTTAAAACCCTAAAGGCTTAAGTAGCACCCTCGCAAGC
TCGGGCAAATCGCTGAATATTCCTTTTGTCTCCGACCATCAGGCACCTGAGTCGCTGTCTTTTTCGTGAC
ATTCAGTTCGCTGCGCTCACGGCTCTGGCAGTGAATGGGGGTAAATGGCACTACAGGCGCCTTTTATGGA
TTCATGCAAGGAAACTACCCATAATACAAGAAAAGCCCGTCACGGGCTTCTCAGGGCGTTTTATGGCGGG
TCTGCTATGTGGTGCTATCTGACTTTTTGCTGTTCAGCAGTTCCTGCCCTCTGATTTTCCAGTCTGACCA
CTTCGGATTATCCCGTGACAGGTCATTCAGACTGGCTAATGCACCCAGTAAGGCAGCGGTATCATCAACA
GGCTTACCCGTCTTACTGTCAAGAGGACATCCGGTCAAATAAAACGAAAGGCTCAGTCGAAAGACTGGGC
CTTTCGTTTTGCTGAGGAGACTTAGGGACCCTGATGAAATTCGCCACTTGTTAGTGTAATTCGCTAACTC
ATCCTGGCATGTTGCTGTTGATTCTTCAATCAGATCTTTATAAATCAAAAAGATAAAAAATTGGCACGCA
AATTGTATTAACAGTTCAGCAGGACAATCCTGAACGCAGAAATCAAGAGGACAACATTACCTGCAGGTGC
AGTAAAAAAGGAAAAAAA
[85 nt withheld, positions 1979-2063]
C
[98 nt withheld, positions 2065-2162]
A
[305 nt withheld, positions 2164-2468]
G
[176 nt withheld, positions 2470-2645]
CCAATCGTCTGACCTGCCTCAACCTCCTGTC
[82 nt withheld, positions 2677-2758]
GCTCTGAGGGA
[161 nt withheld, positions 2770-2930]
T
[41 nt withheld, positions 2932-2972]
T
[62 nt withheld, positions 2974-3035]
A
[35 nt withheld, positions 3037-3071]
CCTCCCTCAATCGGTTGAATGTCGCCCTTTTGTCTTTGGCGCTGGTAAACCTTACGAGTTCAGTATCGAC
TGCGATAAGATCAACCTGTTCCGC
[50 nt withheld, positions 3166-3215]
T
[37 nt withheld, positions 3217-3253]
GAAATTTGGAAACTTTTTGCTTACATACCAACCTCCCCAATTTTCCCAAACAGAGGTAATGAAACGTTTG
GTTAAATTAGGTCGCATCTCTGAGGAGTGTGGTTTTGATACCGTATGGTTACTGGAGCATCATTTCACGG
AGTTTGGTTTGCTTGGTAACCCTTATGTCGCTGCTGCATATTTACTTGGCGCGACTAAAAAATTGAATGT
AGGAACTGCCGCTATTGTTCTTCCCACAGCCCATCCAGTACGCCAACTTGAAGATGTGAATTTATTGGAT
CAAATGTCAAAAGGACGATTTCGGTTTGGTATTTGCCGAGGGCTTTACAACAAGGACTTTCGCGTATTCG
GCACAGATATGAATAACAGTCGCGCCTTAGCGGAATGCTGGTACGGGCTGATAAAGAATGGCATGACAGA
GGGATATATGGAAGCTGATAATGAACATATCAAGTTCCATAAGGTAAAAGTAAACCCCGCGGCGTATAGC
AGAGGTGGCGCACCGGTTTATGTGGTGGCTGAATCAGCTTCGACGACTGAGTGGGCTGCTCAATTTGGCC
TACCGATGATATTAAGTTGGATTATAAATACTAACGAAAAGAAAGCACAACTTGAGCTTTATAATGAAGT
GGCTCAAGAATATGGGCACGATATTCATAATATCGACCATTGCTTATCATATATAACATCTGTAGATCAT
GACTCAATTAAAGCGAAAGAGATTTGCCGGAAATTTCTGGGGCATTGGTATGATTCTTATGTGAATGCTA
CGACTATTTTTGATGATTCAGACCAAACAAGAGGTTATGATTTCAATAAAGGGCAGTGGCGTGACTTTGT
ATTAAAAGGACATAAAGATACTAATCGCCGTATTGATTACAGTTACGAAATCAATCCCGTGGGAACGCCG
CAGGAATGTATTGACATAATTCAAAAAGACATTGATGCTACAGGAATATCAAATATTTGTTGTGGATTTG
AAGCTAATGGAACAGTAGACGAAATTATTGCTTCCATGAAGCTCTTCCAGTCTGATGTCATGCCATTTCT
TAAAGAAAAACAACGTTCGCTATTATATTATGGCGGTGGCGGTAGCGGCGGTGGCGGTAGCGGCGGTGGC
GGTAGCGGCGGTGGCGGTAGCAAATTTGGATTGTTCTTCCTTAACTTCATCAATTCAACAACTGTTCAAG
AACAGAGTATAGTTCGCATGCAGGAAATAACGGAGTATGTTGATAAGTTGAATTTTGAACAGATTTTAGT
GTATGAAAATCATTTTTCAGATAATGGTGTTGTCGGCGCTCCTCTGACTGTTTCTGGTTTTCTGCTCGGT
TTAACAGAGAAAATTAAAATTGGTTCATTAAATCACATCATTACAACTCATCATCCTGTCCGCATAGCGG
AGGAAGCTTGCTTATTGGATCAGTTAAGTGAAGGGAGATTTATTTTAGGGTTTAGTGATTGCGAAAAAAA
AGATGAAATGCATTTTTTTAATCGCCCGGTTGAATATCAACAGCAACTATTTGAAGAGTGTTATGAAATC
ATTAACGATGCTTTAACAACAGGCTATTGTAATCCAGATAACGATTTTTATAGCTTCCCTAAAATATCTG
TAAATCCCCATGCTTATACGCCAGGCGGACCTCGGAAATATGTAACAGCAACCAGTCATCATATTGTTGA
GTGGGCGGCCAAAAAAGGTATTCCTCTCATCTTTAAGTGGGATGATTCTAATGATGTTAGATATGAATAT
GCTGAAAGATATAAAGCCGTTGCGGATAAATATGACGTTGACCTATCAGAGATAGACCATCAGTTAATGA
TATTAGTTAACTATAACGAAGATAGTAATAAAGCTAAACAAGAGACGCGTGCATTTATTAGTGATTATGT
TCTTGAAATGCACCCTAATGAAAATTTCGAAAATAAACTTGAAGAAATAATTGCAGAAAACGCTGTCGGA
AATTATACGGAGTGTATAACTGCGGCTAAGTTGGCAATTGAAAAGTGTGGTGCGAAAAGTGTATTGCTGT
CCTTTGAACCAATGAATGATTTGATGAGCCAAAAAAATGTAATCAATATTGTTGATGATAATATTAAGAA
GTACCACACGGAATATACCTAAACTTAATTAACGGCACTCCTCAGCAAATATAATGACCCTCTTGATAAC
CCAAGAGGGCATTTTTTAATGCCCATGGCGTTTACCAATGCTTAATCAGTGAGGCACCTATCTCAGCGAT
CTGTCTATTTCGTTCATCCATAGTTGCCTGACTCCCCGTCGTGTAGATAACTACGATACGGGAGGGCTTA
CCATCTGGCCCCAGTGCTGCAATGATACCGCGAGACCCACGCTCACCGGCTCCAGATTTATCAGCAATAA
ACCAGCCAGCCGGAAGGGCCGAGCGCAGAAGTGGTCCTGCAACTTTATCCGCCTCCATCCAGTCTATTAA
TTGTTGCCGGGAAGCTAGAGTAAGTAGTTCGCCAGTTAATAGTTTGCGCAACGTTGTTGCCATTGCTACA
GGCATCGTGGTGTCACGCTCGTCGTTTGGTATGGCTTCATTCAGCTCCGGTTCCCAACGATCAAGGCGAG
TTACATGATCCCCCATGTTGTGCAAAAAAGCGGTTAGCTCCTTCGGTCCTCCGATCGTTGTCAGAAGTAA
GTTGGCCGCAGTGTTATCACTCATGGTTATGGCAGCACTGCATAATTCTCTTACTGTCATGCCATCCGTA
AGATGCTTTTCTGTGACTGGTGAGTACTCAACCAAGTCATTCTGAGAATAGTGTATGCGGCGACCGAGTT
GCTCTTGCCCGGCGTCAATACGGGATAATACCGCGCCACATAGCAGAACTTTAAAAGTGCTCATCATTGG
AAAACGTTCTTCGGGGCGAAAACTCTCAAGGATCTTACCGCTGTTGAGATCCAGTTCGATGTAACCCACT
CGTGCACCCAACTGATCTTCAGCATCTTTTACTTTCACCAGCGTTTCTGGGTGAGCAAAAACAGGAAGGC
AAAATGCCGCAAAAAAGGGAATAAGGGCGACACGGAAATGTTGAATACTCATACTCTTCCTTTTTCAATA
TTATTGAAGCATTTATCAGGGTTATTGTCTCATGAGCGGATACATATTTGAATGTATTTAGAAAAATAAA
CAAATAGGGGTTCCGCGCACATTTCCCCGAAAAGTGCCACCTGACGTCTAAGAAACCATTATTATCATGA
CATTAACCTATAAAAATAGGCGTATCACGAGGCCCTTAGGCCAAATAGGCCGT
Features (pLannotate 1.2.2; 8 found; start..end, strand, type, name):
      1..951     -  CDS            Rep101: RepA protein needed for replication with the pSC101 origin; rep101
    999..1221    -  rep_origin     pSC101 ori: low-copy replication origin that requires the Rep101 protein
   1716..1760    +  terminator     rrnB T1 terminator: transcription terminator T1 from the E. coli rrnB gene
   1979..3252    +  CDS            M13 gene III (fragment) (sequence partly withheld): pIII; III; minor coat protein
   3252..4331    +  CDS            luxA (sequence partly withheld): LUXA1_PHOLU - Experimental evidence at protein level: Swiss-Prot protein existence level 1. Light-emitting reaction in luminous bacteria. From Photorhabdus luminescens (Xenorhabdus luminescens).
   4395..5375    +  CDS            LuxB: LuxB luciferase subunit; luxB; from the Photorhabdus luminescens bioluminescence operon
   5455..6315    -  CDS            AmpR: β-lactamase; bla; confers resistance to ampicillin, carbenicillin, and related antibiotics
   6316..6420    -  promoter       AmpR promoter: bla
