[The description below was written by a language model from this plasmid's Addgene catalogue record and pLannotate feature annotations shown in this document.]
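Description:
pLY034b is a bacterial expression plasmid that supplies gene III (gIII), the minor coat protein pIII of filamentous phage, in trans. The catalogue lists the insert as a recoded version of gIII from Escherichia phage fd and describes the plasmid's purpose as a complementary plasmid providing gIII. No named backbone is given. The sequenced record is about 6.5 kb and carries a pSC101 origin of replication together with the Rep101 (RepA) protein that this origin requires, plus a β-lactamase (AmpR) gene under its own promoter for ampicillin selection in E. coli. The catalogue lists the copy number as high, whereas the annotation describes the pSC101 origin as low-copy. The record does not explain this discrepancy, for example whether a copy-up RepA variant is present.

In the feature table, an rrnB T1 terminator lies upstream of the payload, presumably insulating it from read-through transcription. It is followed on the same strand by the gIII coding sequence, then directly by luxA and luxB, the two luciferase subunits from the Photorhabdus luminescens bioluminescence operon. This layout suggests a single transcriptional unit in which luminescence reports on gIII expression. The promoter driving the unit is not annotated, so how expression is controlled is not stated.

Because pIII is needed for filamentous phage to produce infectious progeny, a host plasmid of this type lets phage lacking their own gIII propagate. That fits the continuous-selection approach for discovering cyclic peptide aggregation inhibitors in the associated publication. Recoding gIII would plausibly reduce homology with phage sequences, although the record does not give the reason for it.
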