Addgene plasmid #227936: pLY034b
Purpose: Complementary plasmid providing gIII
Depositing lab: Tina Wang. Depositing organization: University of Wisconsin, Madison. Publication: Rapid discovery of cyclic peptide protein aggregation inhibitors by continuous selection. Yang L, Zhang J, Andon JS, Li L, Wang T. Nat Chem Biol. 2025 Jan 13. doi: 10.1038/s41589-024-01823-x. PubMed 39806068.
Backbone
  Vector backbone: n/a
  Vector type: Bacterial Expression
Growth in bacteria
  Bacterial resistance: Ampicillin, 100 μg/mL
  Growth temperature: 37°C
  Growth strain: DH5alpha
  Copy number: High Copy
Gene/Insert
  Gene/Insert name: gIII (recoded)
  Species: Escherichia phage fd
  Cloning method: Other
Terms and licenses: Academic/Nonprofit Terms; Industry Terms: Not Available to Industry
How to cite: pLY034b was a gift from Tina Wang (Addgene plasmid # 227936 ; http://n2t.net/addgene:227936 ; RRID:Addgene_227936)
